Addgene plasmid #238251: pX458_mCherry-SRRM2-gRNA
Purpose: Cas9 from S. pyogenes with 2A-mCherry, gRNA to knock-in msfGFP to SRRM2 locus
Depositing lab: Denes Hnisz. Publication: Probing condensate microenvironments with a micropeptide killswitch. Zhang Y, Stoppelkamp I, Fernandez-Pernas P, Allram M, Charman M, Magalhaes AP, Piedavent-Salomon M, Sommer G, Sung YC, Meyer K, Grams N, Halko E, Dongre S, Meierhofer D, Malszycki M, Ilik IA, Aktas T, Kraushar ML, Vastenhouw N, Weitzman MD, Grebien F, Niskanen H, Hnisz D. Nature. 2025 Jun 4. doi: 10.1038/s41586-025-09141-5. PubMed 40468084.
Backbone
  Vector backbone: pX458-mCherry
  Vector type: CRISPR
Growth in bacteria
  Bacterial resistance: Ampicillin, 100 μg/mL
  Growth temperature: 37°C
  Growth strain: DH5alpha
  Copy number: High Copy
Gene/Insert
  Gene/Insert name: SRRM2
  gRNA/shRNA sequence: agacctgcaagagaagatat
  Species: H. sapiens (human)
  Cloning method: Restriction Enzyme; 5′ cloning site Unknown (unknown if destroyed)
Terms and licenses: Academic/Nonprofit Terms; Industry Terms: Not Available to Industry
How to cite: pX458_mCherry-SRRM2-gRNA was a gift from Denes Hnisz (Addgene plasmid # 238251 ; http://n2t.net/addgene:238251 ; RRID:Addgene_238251)
