[The description below was written by a language model from this plasmid's Addgene catalogue record and pLannotate feature annotations shown in this document.]
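Description:
pX458_mCherry-SRRM2-gRNA is an all-in-one CRISPR/Cas9 expression plasmid for mammalian cells, built on the pX458-mCherry backbone, in which the usual fluorescent marker of the pX458 design is mCherry. It is maintained in E. coli as a high-copy plasmid through a ColE1/pUC-type origin and selected with ampicillin via the β-lactamase gene. An f1 phage origin is also present, along with a single annotated AAV2 inverted terminal repeat downstream of the expression cassette. That repeat appears to be a backbone remnant, since the record does not describe any use in AAV packaging.

The plasmid carries two expression units. A human U6 RNA polymerase III promoter drives a single guide RNA, with the 20-nucleotide spacer targeting human SRRM2 placed between the promoter and the S. pyogenes gRNA scaffold. The annotation also picks up a second, partial scaffold fragment immediately downstream. The second unit uses a hybrid promoter made of the CMV enhancer, a chicken β-actin promoter fragment and a hybrid intron to express S. pyogenes Cas9. The annotation software splits Cas9 into N- and C-terminal portions, but these are contiguous. Cas9 is followed by a nucleoplasmin nuclear localization signal and then mCherry, and the cassette ends with a bGH polyadenylation signal. According to the stated purpose, a 2A peptide links Cas9 and mCherry so they are produced as separate proteins from one transcript. The 2A itself is not annotated, but it would fit in the short gap between the NLS and mCherry.

The plasmid is intended to cut the SRRM2 locus so that an msfGFP tag can be knocked in by homology-directed repair. The donor template is not part of this plasmid. Red fluorescence marks transfected, Cas9-expressing cells, which allows them to be identified or sorted without spectral overlap with the green knock-in signal.
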