Features (pLannotate 1.2.2; 19 found; start..end, strand, type, name):
      1..241     +  promoter       U6 promoter: RNA polymerase III promoter for human U6 snRNA
    271..346     +  misc_RNA       gRNA scaffold: guide RNA scaffold for the Streptococcus pyogenes CRISPR/Cas9 system
    353..396     +  misc_RNA       gRNA scaffold (fragment): guide RNA scaffold for the Streptococcus pyogenes CRISPR/Cas9 system
    443..728     +  enhancer       CMV enhancer: human cytomegalovirus immediate early enhancer; contains an 18-bp deletion relative to the standard CMV enhancer
    831..964     +  promoter       chicken β-actin promoter (fragment): No description available
    965..1192    +  intron         hybrid intron: hybrid between chicken β-actin (CBA) and minute virus of mice (MMV) introns (Gray et al., 2011)
   1330..2931    +  CDS            Cas9(N): N-terminal portion of Streptococcus pyogenes Cas9 (Zetsche et al., 2015)
   2932..5430    +  CDS            Cas9(C): C-terminal portion of Streptococcus pyogenes Cas9 (Zetsche et al., 2015)
   5431..5478    +  CDS            nucleoplasmin NLS: bipartite nuclear localization signal from nucleoplasmin
   5554..6258    +  CDS            mCherry: mCherry is a basic (constitutively fluorescent) red fluorescent protein published in 2004, derived from Discosoma sp.. It is reported to be a very rapidly-maturing monomer with low acid sensitivity.
   6292..6403    +  polyA_signal   bGH poly(A) signal: bovine growth hormone polyadenylation signal
   6508..6648    +  repeat_region  AAV2 ITR: inverted terminal repeat of adeno-associated virus serotype 2 inverted
   6653..6704    -  misc_feature   bom (fragment): basis of mobility region from pBR322
   6723..7178    +  rep_origin     f1 ori (sequence partly withheld): f1 bacteriophage origin of replication; arrow indicates direction of (+) strand synthesis
   7179..7228    -  misc_feature   bom (fragment): basis of mobility region from pBR322
   7330..7365    -  CDS            rop (fragment): Rop protein, which maintains plasmids at low copy number; rop
   7460..7564    +  promoter       AmpR promoter: bla
   7565..8425    +  CDS            AmpR: β-lactamase; bla; confers resistance to ampicillin, carbenicillin, and related antibiotics
   8596..9184    +  rep_origin     ori: high-copy-number ColE1/pMB1/pBR322/pUC origin of replication
>Addgene plasmid #238251 | pX458_mCherry-SRRM2-gRNA | addgene full sequence | sequence record 474424 | Addgene NGS Result
GAGGGCCTATTTCCCATGATTCCTTCATATTTGCATATACGATACAAGGCTGTTAGAGAGATAATTGGAA
TTAATTTGACTGTAAACACAAAGATATTAGTACAAAATACGTGACGTAGAAAGTAATAATTTCTTGGGTA
GTTTGCAGTTTTAAAATTATGTTTTAAAATGGACTATCATATGCTTACCGTAACTTGAAAGTATTTCGAT
TTCTTGGCTTTATATATCTTGTGGAAAGGACGAAACACCGAGACCTGCAAGAGAAGATATGTTTTAGAGC
TAGAAATAGCAAGTTAAAATAAGGCTAGTCCGTTATCAACTTGAAAAAGTGGCACCGAGTCGGTGCTTTT
TTGTTTTAGAGCTAGAAATAGCAAGTTAAAATAAGGCTAGTCCGTTTTTAGCGCGTGCGCCAATTCTGCA
GACAAATGGCTCTAGAGGTACCCGTTACATAACTTACGGTAAATGGCCCGCCTGGCTGACCGCCCAACGA
CCCCCGCCCATTGACGTCAATAGTAACGCCAATAGGGACTTTCCATTGACGTCAATGGGTGGAGTATTTA
CGGTAAACTGCCCACTTGGCAGTACATCAAGTGTATCATATGCCAAGTACGCCCCCTATTGACGTCAATG
ACGGTAAATGGCCCGCCTGGCATTGTGCCCAGTACATGACCTTATGGGACTTTCCTACTTGGCAGTACAT
CTACGTATTAGTCATCGCTATTACCATGGTCGAGGTGAGCCCCACGTTCTGCTTCACTCTCCCCATCTCC
CCCCCCTCCCCACCCCCAATTTTGTATTTATTTATTTTTTAATTATTTTGTGCAGCGATGGGGGCGAGGG
GCGGGGCGGGGCGAGGCGGAGAGGTGCGGCGGCAGCCAATCAGAGCGGCGCGCTCCGAAAGTTTCCTTTT
ATGGCGAGGCGGCGGCGGCGGCGGCCCTATAAAAAGCGAAGCGCGCGGCGGGCGGGAGTCGCTGCGCGCT
GCCTTCGCCCCGTGCCCCGCTCCGCCGCCGCCTCGCGCCGCCCGCCCCGGCTCTGACTGACCGCGTTACT
CCCACAGGTGAGCGGGCGGGACGGCCCTTCTCCTCCGGGCTGTAATTAGCTGAGCAAGAGGTAAGGGTTT
AAGGGATGGTTGGTTGGTGGGGTATTAATGTTTAATTACCTGGAGCACCTGCCTGAAATCACTTTTTTTC
AGGTTGGACCGGTGCCACCATGGACTATAAGGACCACGACGGAGACTACAAGGATCATGATATTGATTAC
AAAGACGATGACGATAAGATGGCCCCAAAGAAGAAGCGGAAGGTCGGTATCCACGGAGTCCCAGCAGCCG
ACAAGAAGTACAGCATCGGCCTGGACATCGGCACCAACTCTGTGGGCTGGGCCGTGATCACCGACGAGTA
CAAGGTGCCCAGCAAGAAATTCAAGGTGCTGGGCAACACCGACCGGCACAGCATCAAGAAGAACCTGATC
GGAGCCCTGCTGTTCGACAGCGGCGAAACAGCCGAGGCCACCCGGCTGAAGAGAACCGCCAGAAGAAGAT
ACACCAGACGGAAGAACCGGATCTGCTATCTGCAAGAGATCTTCAGCAACGAGATGGCCAAGGTGGACGA
CAGCTTCTTCCACAGACTGGAAGAGTCCTTCCTGGTGGAAGAGGATAAGAAGCACGAGCGGCACCCCATC
TTCGGCAACATCGTGGACGAGGTGGCCTACCACGAGAAGTACCCCACCATCTACCACCTGAGAAAGAAAC
TGGTGGACAGCACCGACAAGGCCGACCTGCGGCTGATCTATCTGGCCCTGGCCCACATGATCAAGTTCCG
GGGCCACTTCCTGATCGAGGGCGACCTGAACCCCGACAACAGCGACGTGGACAAGCTGTTCATCCAGCTG
GTGCAGACCTACAACCAGCTGTTCGAGGAAAACCCCATCAACGCCAGCGGCGTGGACGCCAAGGCCATCC
TGTCTGCCAGACTGAGCAAGAGCAGACGGCTGGAAAATCTGATCGCCCAGCTGCCCGGCGAGAAGAAGAA
TGGCCTGTTCGGAAACCTGATTGCCCTGAGCCTGGGCCTGACCCCCAACTTCAAGAGCAACTTCGACCTG
GCCGAGGATGCCAAACTGCAGCTGAGCAAGGACACCTACGACGACGACCTGGACAACCTGCTGGCCCAGA
TCGGCGACCAGTACGCCGACCTGTTTCTGGCCGCCAAGAACCTGTCCGACGCCATCCTGCTGAGCGACAT
CCTGAGAGTGAACACCGAGATCACCAAGGCCCCCCTGAGCGCCTCTATGATCAAGAGATACGACGAGCAC
CACCAGGACCTGACCCTGCTGAAAGCTCTCGTGCGGCAGCAGCTGCCTGAGAAGTACAAAGAGATTTTCT
TCGACCAGAGCAAGAACGGCTACGCCGGCTACATTGACGGCGGAGCCAGCCAGGAAGAGTTCTACAAGTT
CATCAAGCCCATCCTGGAAAAGATGGACGGCACCGAGGAACTGCTCGTGAAGCTGAACAGAGAGGACCTG
CTGCGGAAGCAGCGGACCTTCGACAACGGCAGCATCCCCCACCAGATCCACCTGGGAGAGCTGCACGCCA
TTCTGCGGCGGCAGGAAGATTTTTACCCATTCCTGAAGGACAACCGGGAAAAGATCGAGAAGATCCTGAC
CTTCCGCATCCCCTACTACGTGGGCCCTCTGGCCAGGGGAAACAGCAGATTCGCCTGGATGACCAGAAAG
AGCGAGGAAACCATCACCCCCTGGAACTTCGAGGAAGTGGTGGACAAGGGCGCTTCCGCCCAGAGCTTCA
TCGAGCGGATGACCAACTTCGATAAGAACCTGCCCAACGAGAAGGTGCTGCCCAAGCACAGCCTGCTGTA
CGAGTACTTCACCGTGTATAACGAGCTGACCAAAGTGAAATACGTGACCGAGGGAATGAGAAAGCCCGCC
TTCCTGAGCGGCGAGCAGAAAAAGGCCATCGTGGACCTGCTGTTCAAGACCAACCGGAAAGTGACCGTGA
AGCAGCTGAAAGAGGACTACTTCAAGAAAATCGAGTGCTTCGACTCCGTGGAAATCTCCGGCGTGGAAGA
TCGGTTCAACGCCTCCCTGGGCACATACCACGATCTGCTGAAAATTATCAAGGACAAGGACTTCCTGGAC
AATGAGGAAAACGAGGACATTCTGGAAGATATCGTGCTGACCCTGACACTGTTTGAGGACAGAGAGATGA
TCGAGGAACGGCTGAAAACCTATGCCCACCTGTTCGACGACAAAGTGATGAAGCAGCTGAAGCGGCGGAG
ATACACCGGCTGGGGCAGGCTGAGCCGGAAGCTGATCAACGGCATCCGGGACAAGCAGTCCGGCAAGACA
ATCCTGGATTTCCTGAAGTCCGACGGCTTCGCCAACAGAAACTTCATGCAGCTGATCCACGACGACAGCC
TGACCTTTAAAGAGGACATCCAGAAAGCCCAGGTGTCCGGCCAGGGCGATAGCCTGCACGAGCACATTGC
CAATCTGGCCGGCAGCCCCGCCATTAAGAAGGGCATCCTGCAGACAGTGAAGGTGGTGGACGAGCTCGTG
AAAGTGATGGGCCGGCACAAGCCCGAGAACATCGTGATCGAAATGGCCAGAGAGAACCAGACCACCCAGA
AGGGACAGAAGAACAGCCGCGAGAGAATGAAGCGGATCGAAGAGGGCATCAAAGAGCTGGGCAGCCAGAT
CCTGAAAGAACACCCCGTGGAAAACACCCAGCTGCAGAACGAGAAGCTGTACCTGTACTACCTGCAGAAT
GGGCGGGATATGTACGTGGACCAGGAACTGGACATCAACCGGCTGTCCGACTACGATGTGGACCATATCG
TGCCTCAGAGCTTTCTGAAGGACGACTCCATCGACAACAAGGTGCTGACCAGAAGCGACAAGAACCGGGG
CAAGAGCGACAACGTGCCCTCCGAAGAGGTCGTGAAGAAGATGAAGAACTACTGGCGGCAGCTGCTGAAC
GCCAAGCTGATTACCCAGAGAAAGTTCGACAATCTGACCAAGGCCGAGAGAGGCGGCCTGAGCGAACTGG
ATAAGGCCGGCTTCATCAAGAGACAGCTGGTGGAAACCCGGCAGATCACAAAGCACGTGGCACAGATCCT
GGACTCCCGGATGAACACTAAGTACGACGAGAATGACAAGCTGATCCGGGAAGTGAAAGTGATCACCCTG
AAGTCCAAGCTGGTGTCCGATTTCCGGAAGGATTTCCAGTTTTACAAAGTGCGCGAGATCAACAACTACC
ACCACGCCCACGACGCCTACCTGAACGCCGTCGTGGGAACCGCCCTGATCAAAAAGTACCCTAAGCTGGA
AAGCGAGTTCGTGTACGGCGACTACAAGGTGTACGACGTGCGGAAGATGATCGCCAAGAGCGAGCAGGAA
ATCGGCAAGGCTACCGCCAAGTACTTCTTCTACAGCAACATCATGAACTTTTTCAAGACCGAGATTACCC
TGGCCAACGGCGAGATCCGGAAGCGGCCTCTGATCGAGACAAACGGCGAAACCGGGGAGATCGTGTGGGA
TAAGGGCCGGGATTTTGCCACCGTGCGGAAAGTGCTGAGCATGCCCCAAGTGAATATCGTGAAAAAGACC
GAGGTGCAGACAGGCGGCTTCAGCAAAGAGTCTATCCTGCCCAAGAGGAACAGCGATAAGCTGATCGCCA
GAAAGAAGGACTGGGACCCTAAGAAGTACGGCGGCTTCGACAGCCCCACCGTGGCCTATTCTGTGCTGGT
GGTGGCCAAAGTGGAAAAGGGCAAGTCCAAGAAACTGAAGAGTGTGAAAGAGCTGCTGGGGATCACCATC
ATGGAAAGAAGCAGCTTCGAGAAGAATCCCATCGACTTTCTGGAAGCCAAGGGCTACAAAGAAGTGAAAA
AGGACCTGATCATCAAGCTGCCTAAGTACTCCCTGTTCGAGCTGGAAAACGGCCGGAAGAGAATGCTGGC
CTCTGCCGGCGAACTGCAGAAGGGAAACGAACTGGCCCTGCCCTCCAAATATGTGAACTTCCTGTACCTG
GCCAGCCACTATGAGAAGCTGAAGGGCTCCCCCGAGGATAATGAGCAGAAACAGCTGTTTGTGGAACAGC
ACAAGCACTACCTGGACGAGATCATCGAGCAGATCAGCGAGTTCTCCAAGAGAGTGATCCTGGCCGACGC
TAATCTGGACAAAGTGCTGTCCGCCTACAACAAGCACCGGGATAAGCCCATCAGAGAGCAGGCCGAGAAT
ATCATCCACCTGTTTACCCTGACCAATCTGGGAGCCCCTGCCGCCTTCAAGTACTTTGACACCACCATCG
ACCGGAAGAGGTACACCAGCACCAAAGAGGTGCTGGACGCCACCCTGATCCACCAGAGCATCACCGGCCT
GTACGAGACACGGATCGACCTGTCTCAGCTGGGAGGCGACAAAAGGCCGGCGGCCACGAAAAAGGCCGGC
CAGGCAAAAAAGAAAAAGGAATTCGGCAGTGGAGAGGGCAGAGGAAGTCTGCTAACATGCGGTGACGTCG
AGGAGAATCCTGGCCCAGAATTCGTGAGCAAGGGCGAGGAGGATAACATGGCCATCATCAAGGAGTTCAT
GCGCTTCAAGGTGCACATGGAGGGCTCCGTGAACGGCCACGAGTTCGAGATCGAGGGCGAGGGCGAGGGC
CGCCCCTACGAGGGCACCCAGACCGCCAAGCTGAAGGTGACCAAGGGTGGCCCCCTGCCCTTCGCCTGGG
ACATCCTGTCCCCTCAGTTCATGTACGGCTCCAAGGCCTACGTGAAGCACCCCGCCGACATCCCCGACTA
CTTGAAGCTGTCCTTCCCCGAGGGCTTCAAGTGGGAGCGCGTGATGAACTTCGAGGACGGCGGCGTGGTG
ACCGTGACCCAGGACTCCTCCCTGCAGGACGGCGAGTTCATCTACAAGGTGAAGCTGCGCGGCACCAACT
TCCCCTCCGACGGCCCCGTAATGCAGAAGAAAACCATGGGCTGGGAGGCCTCCTCCGAGCGGATGTACCC
CGAGGACGGCGCCCTGAAGGGCGAGATCAAGCAGAGGCTGAAGCTGAAGGACGGCGGCCACTACGACGCT
GAGGTCAAGACCACCTACAAGGCCAAGAAGCCCGTGCAGCTGCCCGGCGCCTACAACGTCAACATCAAGT
TGGACATCACCTCCCACAACGAGGACTACACCATCGTGGAACAGTACGAACGCGCCGAGGGCCGCCACTC
CACCGGCGGCATGGACGAGCTGTACAAGGAATTCTAACTAGAGCTCGCTGATCAGCCTCGACTGTGCCTT
CTAGTTGCCAGCCATCTGTTGTTTGCCCCTCCCCCGTGCCTTCCTTGACCCTGGAAGGTGCCACTCCCAC
TGTCCTTTCCTAATAAAATGAGGAAATTGCATCGCATTGTCTGAGTAGGTGTCATTCTATTCTGGGGGGT
GGGGTGGGGCAGGACAGCAAGGGGGAGGATTGGGAAGAGAATAGCAGGCATGCTGGGGAGCGGCCGCAGG
AACCCCTAGTGATGGAGTTGGCCACTCCCTCTCTGCGCGCTCGCTCGCTCACTGAGGCCGGGCGACCAAA
GGTCGCCCGACGCCCGGGCTTTGCCCGGGCGGCCTCAGTGAGCGAGCGAGCGCGCAGCTGCCTGCAGGGG
CGCCTGATGCGGTATTTTCTCCTTACGCATCTGTGCGGTATTTCACACCGCATA
[95 nt withheld, positions 6705-6799]
T
[46 nt withheld, positions 6801-6846]
C
[141 nt withheld, positions 6848-6988]
CCTTTGACGTTGGAGTCCACGTTCTTT
[37 nt withheld, positions 7016-7052]
ACTCTATCTCGGGCTATTCTTTTGATTTATAAGGGATTTTGCCGATTTCGGTCTATTGGTTAAAAAATGA
GCTGATTTAACAAAAATTTAACGCGAATTTTAACAAAATATTAACGTTTACAATTTTATGGTGCACTCTC
AGTACAATCTGCTCTGATGCCGCATAGTTAAGCCAGCCCCGACACCCGCCAACACCCGCTGACGCGCCCT
GACGGGCTTGTCTGCTCCCGGCATCCGCTTACAGACAAGCTGTGACCGTCTCCGGGAGCTGCATGTGTCA
GAGGTTTTCACCGTCATCACCGAAACGCGCGAGACGAAAGGGCCTCGTGATACGCCTATTTTTATAGGTT
AATGTCATGATAATAATGGTTTCTTAGACGTCAGGTGGCACTTTTCGGGGAAATGTGCGCGGAACCCCTA
TTTGTTTATTTTTCTAAATACATTCAAATATGTATCCGCTCATGAGACAATAACCCTGATAAATGCTTCA
ATAATATTGAAAAAGGAAGAGTATGAGTATTCAACATTTCCGTGTCGCCCTTATTCCCTTTTTTGCGGCA
TTTTGCCTTCCTGTTTTTGCTCACCCAGAAACGCTGGTGAAAGTAAAAGATGCTGAAGATCAGTTGGGTG
CACGAGTGGGTTACATCGAACTGGATCTCAACAGCGGTAAGATCCTTGAGAGTTTTCGCCCCGAAGAACG
TTTTCCAATGATGAGCACTTTTAAAGTTCTGCTATGTGGCGCGGTATTATCCCGTATTGACGCCGGGCAA
GAGCAACTCGGTCGCCGCATACACTATTCTCAGAATGACTTGGTTGAGTACTCACCAGTCACAGAAAAGC
ATCTTACGGATGGCATGACAGTAAGAGAATTATGCAGTGCTGCCATAACCATGAGTGATAACACTGCGGC
CAACTTACTTCTGACAACGATCGGAGGACCGAAGGAGCTAACCGCTTTTTTGCACAACATGGGGGATCAT
GTAACTCGCCTTGATCGTTGGGAACCGGAGCTGAATGAAGCCATACCAAACGACGAGCGTGACACCACGA
TGCCTGTAGCAATGGCAACAACGTTGCGCAAACTATTAACTGGCGAACTACTTACTCTAGCTTCCCGGCA
ACAATTAATAGACTGGATGGAGGCGGATAAAGTTGCAGGACCACTTCTGCGCTCGGCCCTTCCGGCTGGC
TGGTTTATTGCTGATAAATCTGGAGCCGGTGAGCGTGGAAGCCGCGGTATCATTGCAGCACTGGGGCCAG
ATGGTAAGCCCTCCCGTATCGTAGTTATCTACACGACGGGGAGTCAGGCAACTATGGATGAACGAAATAG
ACAGATCGCTGAGATAGGTGCCTCACTGATTAAGCATTGGTAACTGTCAGACCAAGTTTACTCATATATA
CTTTAGATTGATTTAAAACTTCATTTTTAATTTAAAAGGATCTAGGTGAAGATCCTTTTTGATAATCTCA
TGACCAAAATCCCTTAACGTGAGTTTTCGTTCCACTGAGCGTCAGACCCCGTAGAAAAGATCAAAGGATC
TTCTTGAGATCCTTTTTTTCTGCGCGTAATCTGCTGCTTGCAAACAAAAAAACCACCGCTACCAGCGGTG
GTTTGTTTGCCGGATCAAGAGCTACCAACTCTTTTTCCGAAGGTAACTGGCTTCAGCAGAGCGCAGATAC
CAAATACTGTTCTTCTAGTGTAGCCGTAGTTAGGCCACCACTTCAAGAACTCTGTAGCACCGCCTACATA
CCTCGCTCTGCTAATCCTGTTACCAGTGGCTGCTGCCAGTGGCGATAAGTCGTGTCTTACCGGGTTGGAC
TCAAGACGATAGTTACCGGATAAGGCGCAGCGGTCGGGCTGAACGGGGGGTTCGTGCACACAGCCCAGCT
TGGAGCGAACGACCTACACCGAACTGAGATACCTACAGCGTGAGCTATGAGAAAGCGCCACGCTTCCCGA
AGGGAGAAAGGCGGACAGGTATCCGGTAAGCGGCAGGGTCGGAACAGGAGAGCGCACGAGGGAGCTTCCA
GGGGGAAACGCCTGGTATCTTTATAGTCCTGTCGGGTTTCGCCACCTCTGACTTGAGCGTCGATTTTTGT
GATGCTCGTCAGGGGGGCGGAGCCTATGGAAAAACGCCAGCAACGCGGCCTTTTTACGGTTCCTGGCCTT
TTGCTGGCCTTTTGCTCACATGT
